>Addgene plasmid #54400 | LII dy 3-4 | depositor full sequence | sequence record 84620 | Full Sequence
CCTTATAAATCAAAAGAATAGACCGAGATAGGGTTGAGTGGCCGCTACAGGGCGCTCCCATTCGCCATTC
AGGCTGCGCAACTGTTGGGAAGGGCGTTTCGGTGCGGGCCTCTTCGCTATTACGCCAGCTGGCGAAAGGG
GGATGTGCTGCAAGGCGATTAAGTTGGGTAACGCCAGGGTTTTCCCAGTCACGACGTTGTAAAACGACGG
CCAGTGAGCGCGACGTAATACGACTCACTATAGGGCGAATTGGCGGAAGGCCGTCAAGGCCACGTGTCTT
GTCCAGGCGCGCCATGAGCTCTAAAGCTTCGCTCGAGCTTTGAAGACAAATTGTAGATAATTAGGCTAAA
CTATCCTTAAGGTGTCTTGTCTTCCCTCGAATTCCCAAGCTTATCTCGACCCGGGGTAGCGGCCGCTTGG
ATCCCAGAATTCTAGGTACCTCTTAATTAATGGAGCACAAGACTGGCCTCATGGGCCTTCCGCTCACTGC
CCGCTTTCCAGTCGGGAAACCTGTCGTGCCAGCTGCATTAACATGGTCATAGCTGTTTCCTTGCGTATTG
GGCGCTCTCCGCTTCCTCGCTCACTGACTCGCTGCGCTCGGTCGTTCGGGTAAAGCCTGGGGTGCCTAAT
GAGCAAAAGGCCAGCAAAAGGCCAGGAACCGTAAAAAGGCCGCGTTGCTGGCGTTTTTCCATAGGCTCCG
CCCCCCTGACGAGCATCACAAAAATCGACGCTCAAGTCAGAGGTGGCGAAACCCGACAGGACTATAAAGA
TACCAGGCGTTTCCCCCTGGAAGCTCCCTCGTGCGCTCTCCTGTTCCGACCCTGCCGCTTACCGGATACC
TGTCCGCCTTTCTCCCTTCGGGAAGCGTGGCGCTTTCTCATAGCTCACGCTGTAGGTATCTCAGTTCGGT
GTAGGTCGTTCGCTCCAAGCTGGGCTGTGTGCACGAACCCCCCGTTCAGCCCGACCGCTGCGCCTTATCC
GGTAACTATCGTCTTGAGTCCAACCCGGTAAGACACGACTTATCGCCACTGGCAGCAGCCACTGGTAACA
GGATTAGCAGAGCGAGGTATGTAGGCGGTGCTACAGAGTTCTTGAAGTGGTGGCCTAACTACGGCTACAC
TAGAAGAACAGTATTTGGTATCTGCGCTCTGCTGAAGCCAGTTACCTTCGGAAAAAGAGTTGGTAGCTCT
TGATCCGGCAAACAAACCACCGCTGGTAGCGGTGGTTTTTTTGTTTGCAAGCAGCAGATTACGCGCAGAA
AAAAAGGATCTCAAGAAGATCCTTTGATCTTTTCTACGGGGTCTGACGCTCAGTGGAACGAAAACTCACG
TTAAGGGATTTTGGTCATGAGATTATCAAAAAGGATCTTCACCTAGATCCTTTTAAATTAAAAATGAAGT
TTTAAATCAATCTAAAGTATATATGAGTAAACTTGGTCTGACAGTTACCAATGCTTAATCAGTGAGGCAC
CTATCTCAGCGATCTGTCTATTTCGTTCATCCATAGTTGCCTGACTCCCCGTCGTGTAGATAACTACGAT
ACGGGAGGGCTTACCATCTGGCCCCAGTGCTGCAATGATACCGCGAGAACCACGCTCACCGGCTCCAGAT
TTATCAGCAATAAACCAGCCAGCCGGAAGGGCCGAGCGCAGAAGTGGTCCTGCAACTTTATCCGCCTCCA
TCCAGTCTATTAATTGTTGCCGGGAAGCTAGAGTAAGTAGTTCGCCAGTTAATAGTTTGCGCAACGTTGT
TGCCATTGCTACAGGCATCGTGGTGTCACGCTCGTCGTTTGGTATGGCTTCATTCAGCTCCGGTTCCCAA
CGATCAAGGCGAGTTACATGATCCCCCATGTTGTGCAAAAAAGCGGTTAGCTCCTTCGGTCCTCCGATCG
TTGTCAGAAGTAAGTTGGCCGCAGTGTTATCACTCATGGTTATGGCAGCACTGCATAATTCTCTTACTGT
CATGCCATCCGTAAGATGCTTTTCTGTGACTGGTGAGTACTCAACCAAGTCATTCTGAGAATAGTGTATG
CGGCGACCGAGTTGCTCTTGCCCGGCGTCAATACGGGATAATACCGCGCCACATAGCAGAACTTTAAAAG
TGCTCATCATTGGAAAACGTTCTTCGGGGCGAAAACTCTCAAGGATCTTACCGCTGTTGAGATCCAGTTC
GATGTAACCCACTCGTGCACCCAACTGATCTTCAGCATCTTTTACTTTCACCAGCGTTTCTGGGTGAGCA
AAAACAGGAAGGCAAAATGCCGCAAAAAAGGGAATAAGGGCGACACGGAAATGTTGAATACTCATACTCT
TCCTTTTTCAATATTATTGAAGCATTTATCAGGGTTATTGTCTCATGAGCGGATACATATTTGAATGTAT
TTAGAAAAATAAACAAATAGGGGTTCCGCGCACATTTCCCCGAAAAGTGCCACCTAAATTGTAAGCGTTA
ATATTTTGTTAAAATTCGCGTTAAATTTTTGTTAAATCAGCTCATTTTTTAACCAATAGGCCGAAATCGG
CAAAATC
Features (pLannotate 1.2.2; 8 found; start..end, strand, type, name):
     61..217     -  CDS            lacZα (fragment): LacZα fragment of β-galactosidase; lacZ fragment
    226..244     +  promoter       T7 promoter: promoter for bacteriophage T7 RNA polymerase
    484..531     -  CDS            lacI (fragment): lac repressor; lacI; The lac repressor binds to the lac operator to inhibit transcription in E. coli. This inhibition can be relieved by adding lactose or isopropyl-β-D-thiogalactopyranoside (IPTG).
    568..608     -  rep_origin     RSF ori (fragment): Plasmids containing the RSF 1030 origin of replication can be propagated in E. coli cells that contain additional plasmids with compatible origins.
    686..1274    -  rep_origin     ori: high-copy-number ColE1/pMB1/pBR322/pUC origin of replication
   1445..2305    -  CDS            AmpR: β-lactamase; bla; confers resistance to ampicillin, carbenicillin, and related antibiotics
   2306..2410    -  promoter       AmpR promoter: bla
   2436..40      -  rep_origin     M13 ori (fragment) (across the origin): M13 bacteriophage origin of replication; arrow indicates direction of (+) strand synthesis
