[The description below was written by a language model from this plasmid's Addgene catalogue record and pLannotate feature annotations shown in this document.]
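Description:
LII dy 3-4 is a small (about 2.5 kb) synthetic cloning plasmid belonging to a modular plasmid assembly kit developed for multigene expression, gene silencing and silencing rescue in plants. It is built on the commercial gene-synthesis backbone pAMP and is maintained in E. coli as a high-copy plasmid through a ColE1/pUC-type origin of replication, with selection on ampicillin provided by the β-lactamase gene (AmpR) under its native bla promoter.

The insert is recorded only as "dummy 3-4", a synthetic element that the depositor describes as a level II/level IV dummy. In modular hierarchical assembly systems, a dummy module of this kind generally serves as a non-functional placeholder that fills an unused slot, here apparently the position spanning 3 to 4, so that a higher-order assembly can be completed when no transcription unit is wanted at that site. The record does not state the dummy's composition, its flanking restriction or fusion sites, or the cloning method used. The automated feature table does not annotate the dummy itself. It finds only backbone-derived remnants around the insert region: a lacZα fragment, a T7 promoter, short fragments resembling lacI and the RSF origin, and a partial M13 origin spanning the sequence start. These fragments are unlikely to be functional in their own right. The insert region can be read with standard M13 forward and reverse primers. No plant promoter, reporter, selectable marker for plants or T-DNA border is annotated, consistent with its role as a donor spacer part rather than an expression vector.
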