Addgene plasmid #54400: LII dy 3-4
Depositing lab: Martin Parniske. Depositing organization: Ludwig-Maximilians-Universitaet Muenchen (LMU). Publication: A modular plasmid assembly kit for multigene expression, gene silencing and silencing rescue in plants. Binder A, Lambert J, Morbitzer R, Popp C, Ott T, Lahaye T, Parniske M. PLoS One. 2014 Feb 13;9(2):e88218. doi: 10.1371/journal.pone.0088218. eCollection 2014. PubMed 24551083.
Backbone
  Vector backbone: pAMP (Genart)
  Backbone manufacturer: Geneart
  Vector type: cloning vector
Growth in bacteria
  Bacterial resistance: Ampicillin, 100 μg/mL
  Growth temperature: 37°C
  Growth strain: DH5alpha
  Copy number: High Copy
Gene/Insert
  Gene/Insert name: dummy 3-4
  Species: Synthetic
  Cloning method: Unknown
  Sequencing primers: 5′ M13-F20; 3′ M13Rev
Terms and licenses: Academic/Nonprofit Terms; Industry Terms: Not Available to Industry
Depositor comments: LII/LIV dummy
How to cite: LII dy 3-4 was a gift from Martin Parniske (Addgene plasmid # 54400 ; http://n2t.net/addgene:54400 ; RRID:Addgene_54400)
