>Addgene plasmid #54400 | LII dy 3-4 | addgene partial sequence | sequence record 87724 | M13pUC-Fwd 5'-CCCAGTCACGACGTTGTAAAACG-3'
ATACGACTCACTATAGGGCGAATTGGCGGAAGGCCGTCAAGGCCACGTGTCTTGTCCAGGCGCGCCATGA
GCTCTAAAGCTTCGCTCGAGCTTTGAAGACAAATTGTAGATAATTAGGCTAAACTATCCTTAAGGTGTCT
TGTCTTCCCTCGAATTCCCAAGCTTATCTCGACCCGGGGTAGCGGCCGCTTGGATCCCAGAATTCTAGGT
ACCTCTTAATTAATGGAGCACAAGACTGGCCTCATGGGCCTTCCGCTCACTGCCCGCTTTCCAGTCGGGA
AACCTGTCGTGCCAGCTGCATTAACATGGTCATAGCTGTTTCCTTGCGTATTGGGCGCTCTCCGCTTCCT
CGCTCACTGACTCGCTGCGCTCGGTCGTTCGGGTAAAGCCTGGGGTGCCTAATGAGCAAAAGGCCAGCAA
AAGGCCAGGAACCGTAAAAAGGCCGCGTTGCTGGCGTTTTTCCATAGGCTCCGCCCCCCTGACGAGCATC
ACAAAAATCGACGCTCAAGTCAGAGGTGGCGAAACCCGACAGGACTATAAAGATACCAGGCGTTTCCCCC
TGGAAGCTCCCTCGTGCGCTCTCCTGTTCCGACCCTGCCGCTTACCGGATACCTGTCCGCCTTTCTCCCT
TCGGGAAGCGTGGCGCTTTCTCATAGCTCACGCTGTAGGTATCTCAGTTCGGTGTAGGTCGTTCGCTCCA
AGCTGGGCTGTGTGCACGAACCCCCCGTTCAGCCCGACCGCTGCGCCTTATCCGGTAACTATCGTCTTGA
GTCCAACCCGGTAAGACACGACTTATCGCCACTGGCAGCAGCCACTGGTAACAGGATTAGCAGAGCGAGG
TATGTAGGCGGTGCTACAGAGTTCTTGAAGTGGTGGCCTAACTAC
